Addgene plasmid #147355: pnEA-NpG-DmNot1_1499-1644_R
Purpose: Bacterial Expression of DmNot1_1499-1644
Depositing lab: Elisa Izaurralde. Depositing organization: Max Planck Institute for Developmental Biology.
Backbone
  Vector backbone: Unknown
  Vector type: Bacterial Expression
Growth in bacteria
  Bacterial resistance: Ampicillin, 100 μg/mL
  Growth temperature: 37°C
  Growth strain: DH5alpha
  Copy number: Low Copy
Gene/Insert
  Gene/Insert name: DmNot1_1499-1644
  Species: D. melanogaster (fly)
  Entrez Gene: Not1 (a.k.a. Dmel_CG34407, CG1874, CG1884, CG34407, Dmel\CG34407, Dmel_CG1874, Dmel_CG1884, NOT, NOT1, anon-EST:Liang-1.29, anon-WO0118547.221, clone 1.29, not1)
  Cloning method: Unknown
Terms and licenses: Academic/Nonprofit Terms; Industry Terms: Not Available to Industry
Depositor comments: sequence given by NCBI: NM_001103772.2. Plasmids from this collection were made available to the research community and donated after the lab closed. Please note that the sequence provided by the depositing laboratory may be theoretical/predicted or based on Sanger sequencing results. There may be discrepancies between sequencing results obtained by Addgene and the depositor sequence. If an Addgene verified sequence is not available, please contact before placing your order to request that our lab fully sequence the plasmid.
How to cite: pnEA-NpG-DmNot1_1499-1644_R was a gift from Elisa Izaurralde (Addgene plasmid # 147355 ; http://n2t.net/addgene:147355 ; RRID:Addgene_147355)
