[The description below was written by a language model from this plasmid's Addgene catalogue record and pLannotate feature annotations shown in this document.]
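Description:
pnEA-NpG-DmNot1_1499-1644_R is a 6.8 kb bacterial expression plasmid for producing a fragment of the Drosophila melanogaster Not1 protein (residues 1499–1644) in E. coli. The catalogue lists the backbone as unknown, but the annotated features show a pET-like, pBR322-derived architecture. This comprises a ColE1/pMB1-type origin together with the bom mobility region and the rop gene, which keeps copy number low and agrees with the "low copy" catalogue entry. There is also an ampicillin resistance gene (β-lactamase with its own promoter) for selection. Several disrupted fragments of the tetracycline resistance gene and its promoter remain as non-functional remnants of the parental vector.

The expression cassette is driven by a T7 promoter followed by a lac operator and the phage T7 gene 10 ribosome binding site, and it ends at a T7 terminator. A lacI gene with its own promoter is carried on the plasmid, so transcription is repressed until IPTG is added and requires a host that supplies T7 RNA polymerase. The open reading frame begins with Schistosoma japonicum glutathione S-transferase, giving an N-terminal GST fusion suited to glutathione affinity purification or pulldown assays. The Not1 segment follows; the annotation tool labels it by homology to mouse CNOT1, but the record identifies it as the fly sequence. The record does not annotate any protease cleavage site between GST and the insert. A short match to a T7 gene 10-derived sequence lies just upstream of the terminator and is probably vector-derived rather than a deliberate tag. Not1 is the scaffold of the CCR4-NOT deadenylase complex, so the construct is likely used to make recombinant protein for interaction or structural studies, although the record states only bacterial expression.
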