Features (pLannotate 1.2.2; 20 found; start..end, strand, type, name):
    104..208     +  promoter       AmpR promoter: bla
    209..1069    +  CDS            AmpR: β-lactamase; bla; confers resistance to ampicillin, carbenicillin, and related antibiotics
   1240..1828    +  rep_origin     ori: high-copy-number ColE1/pMB1/pBR322/pUC origin of replication
   2014..2156    -  misc_feature   bom: basis of mobility region from pBR322
   2258..2449    -  CDS            rop: Rop protein, which maintains plasmids at low copy number; rop
   2466..2846    +  CDS            YPB1_ECOLX: Protein predicted: Swiss-Prot protein existence level 4. From Escherichia coli.
   3088..3712    -  CDS            TcR (fragment): tetracycline efflux protein; tet; confers resistance to tetracycline
   3727..3748    -  protein_bind   CAP binding site: CAP binding activates transcription in the presence of cAMP. E. coli catabolite activator protein
   3761..4843    -  CDS            lacI: lac repressor; lacI; The lac repressor binds to the lac operator to inhibit transcription in E. coli. This inhibition can be relieved by adding lactose or isopropyl-β-D-thiogalactopyranoside (IPTG).
   4844..4921    -  promoter       lacI promoter: lacI
   4929..5208    -  CDS            TcR (fragment): tetracycline efflux protein; tet; confers resistance to tetracycline
   5230..5248    +  promoter       T7 promoter: promoter for bacteriophage T7 RNA polymerase
   5249..5273    +  protein_bind   lac operator: The lac repressor binds to the lac operator to inhibit transcription in E. coli. This inhibition can be relieved by adding lactose or isopropyl-β-D-thiogalactopyranoside (IPTG). lac repressor encoded by lacI
   5288..5310    +  RBS            RBS: efficient ribosome binding site from bacteriophage T7 gene 10 (Olins and Rangwala, 1989)
   5321..5971    +  CDS            GST: glutathione S-transferase from Schistosoma japonicum
   6001..6465    +  CDS            Cnot1 (fragment): CNOT1_MOUSE - Also known as Kiaa1007. Experimental evidence at protein level: Swiss-Prot protein existence level 1. Scaffolding component of the CCR4-NOT complex which is one of the major cellular mRNA deadenylases and is linked to various cellular processes including bulk mRNA degradation, miRNA-mediated repression, translational repression during translational initiation and general transcription regulation. Additional complex functions may be a consequence of its influence on mRNA expression. Its scaffolding function implies its interaction with the catalytic complex module and diverse RNA-
   6506..6555    +  CDS            SET1 (fragment): solubility-enhancement tag derived from T7 phage gene 10B
   6563..6610    +  terminator     T7 terminator: transcription terminator for bacteriophage T7 RNA polymerase
   6633..6737    -  CDS            TcR (fragment): tetracycline efflux protein; tet; confers resistance to tetracycline
   6785..6813    -  promoter       tet promoter: E. coli promoter for tetracycline efflux protein gene
>Addgene plasmid #147355 | pnEA-NpG-DmNot1_1499-1644_R | depositor full sequence | sequence record 289802 | Full Sequence
TTCTTGAAGACGAAAGGGCCTCGTGATACGCCTATTTTTATAGGTTAATGTCATGATAATAATGGTTTCT
TAGACGTCAGGTGGCACTTTTCGGGGAAATGTGCGCGGAACCCCTATTTGTTTATTTTTCTAAATACATT
CAAATATGTATCCGCTCATGAGACAATAACCCTGATAAATGCTTCAATAATATTGAAAAAGGAAGAGTAT
GAGTATTCAACATTTCCGTGTCGCCCTTATTCCCTTTTTTGCGGCATTTTGCCTTCCTGTTTTTGCTCAC
CCAGAAACGCTGGTGAAAGTAAAAGATGCTGAAGATCAGTTGGGTGCACGAGTGGGTTACATCGAACTGG
ATCTCAACAGCGGTAAGATCCTTGAGAGTTTTCGCCCCGAAGAACGTTTTCCAATGATGAGCACTTTTAA
AGTTCTGCTATGTGGCGCGGTATTATCCCGTGTTGACGCCGGGCAAGAGCAACTCGGTCGCCGCATACAC
TATTCTCAGAATGACTTGGTTGAGTACTCACCAGTCACAGAAAAGCATCTTACGGATGGCATGACAGTAA
GAGAATTATGCAGTGCTGCCATAACCATGAGTGATAACACTGCGGCCAACTTACTTCTGACAACGATCGG
AGGACCGAAGGAGCTAACCGCTTTTTTGCACAACATGGGGGATCATGTAACTCGCCTTGATCGTTGGGAA
CCGGAGCTGAATGAAGCCATACCAAACGACGAGCGTGACACCACGATGCCTGCAGCAATGGCAACAACGT
TGCGCAAACTATTAACTGGCGAACTACTTACTCTAGCTTCCCGGCAACAATTAATAGACTGGATGGAGGC
GGATAAAGTTGCAGGACCACTTCTGCGCTCGGCCCTTCCGGCTGGCTGGTTTATTGCTGATAAATCTGGA
GCCGGTGAGCGTGGGTCTCGCGGTATCATTGCAGCACTGGGGCCAGATGGTAAGCCCTCCCGTATCGTAG
TTATCTACACGACGGGGAGTCAGGCAACTATGGATGAACGAAATAGACAGATCGCTGAGATAGGTGCCTC
ACTGATTAAGCATTGGTAACTGTCAGACCAAGTTTACTCATATATACTTTAGATTGATTTAAAACTTCAT
TTTTAATTTAAAAGGATCTAGGTGAAGATCCTTTTTGATAATCTCATGACCAAAATCCCTTAACGTGAGT
TTTCGTTCCACTGAGCGTCAGACCCCGTAGAAAAGATCAAAGGATCTTCTTGAGATCCTTTTTTTCTGCG
CGTAATCTGCTGCTTGCAAACAAAAAAACCACCGCTACCAGCGGTGGTTTGTTTGCCGGATCAAGAGCTA
CCAACTCTTTTTCCGAAGGTAACTGGCTTCAGCAGAGCGCAGATACCAAATACTGTCCTTCTAGTGTAGC
CGTAGTTAGGCCACCACTTCAAGAACTCTGTAGCACCGCCTACATACCTCGCTCTGCTAATCCTGTTACC
AGTGGCTGCTGCCAGTGGCGATAAGTCGTGTCTTACCGGGTTGGACTCAAGACGATAGTTACCGGATAAG
GCGCAGCGGTCGGGCTGAACGGGGGGTTCGTGCACACAGCCCAGCTTGGAGCGAACGACCTACACCGAAC
TGAGATACCTACAGCGTGAGCTATGAGAAAGCGCCACGCTTCCCGAAGGGAGAAAGGCGGACAGGTATCC
GGTAAGCGGCAGGGTCGGAACAGGAGAGCGCACGAGGGAGCTTCCAGGGGGAAACGCCTGGTATCTTTAT
AGTCCTGTCGGGTTTCGCCACCTCTGACTTGAGCGTCGATTTTTGTGATGCTCGTCAGGGGGGCGGAGCC
TATGGAAAAACGCCAGCAACGCGGCCTTTTTACGGTTCCTGGCCTTTTGCTGGCCTTTTGCTCACATGTT
CTTTCCTGCGTTATCCCCTGATTCTGTGGATAACCGTATTACCGCCTTTGAGTGAGCTGATACCGCTCGC
CGCAGCCGAACGACCGAGCGCAGCGAGTCAGTGAGCGAGGAAGCGGAAGAGCGCCTGATGCGGTATTTTC
TCCTTACGCATCTGTGCGGTATTTCACACCGCATATATGGTGCACTCTCAGTACAATCTGCTCTGATGCC
GCATAGTTAAGCCAGTATACACTCCGCTATCGCTACGTGACTGGGTCATGGCTGCGCCCCGACACCCGCC
AACACCCGCTGACGCGCCCTGACGGGCTTGTCTGCTCCCGGCATCCGCTTACAGACAAGCTGTGACCGTC
TCCGGGAGCTGCATGTGTCAGAGGTTTTCACCGTCATCACCGAAACGCGCGAGGCAGCTGCGGTAAAGCT
CATCAGCGTGGTCGTGAAGCGATTCACAGATGTCTGCCTGTTCATCCGCGTCCAGCTCGTTGAGTTTCTC
CAGAAGCGTTAATGTCTGGCTTCTGATAAAGCGGGCCATGTTAAGGGCGGTTTTTTCCTGTTTGGTCACT
GATGCCTCCGTGTAAGGGGGATTTCTGTTCATGGGGGTAATGATACCGATGAAACGAGAGAGGATGCTCA
CGATACGGGTTACTGATGATGAACATGCCCGGTTACTGGAACGTTGTGAGGGTAAACAACTGGCGGTATG
GATGCGGCGGGACCAGAGAAAAATCACTCAGGGTCAATGCCAGCGCTTCGTTAATACAGATGTAGGTGTT
CCACAGGGTAGCCAGCAGCATCCTGCGATGCAGATCCGGAACATAATGGTGCAGGGCGCTGACTTCCGCG
TTTCCAGACTTTACGAAACACGGAAACCGAAGACCATTCATGTTGTTGCTCAGGTCGCAGACGTTTTGCA
GCAGCAGTCGCTTCACGTTCGCTCGCGTATCGGTGATTCATTCTGCTAACCAGTAAGGCAACCCCGCCAG
CCTAGCCGGGTCCTCAACGACAGGAGCACGATCATGCGCACCCGTGGCCAGGACCCAACGCTGCCCGAGA
TGCGCCGCGTGCGGCTGCTGGAGATGGCGGACGCGATGGATATGTTCTGCCAAGGGTTGGTTTGCGCATT
CACAGTTCTCCGCAAGAATTGATTGGCTCCAATTCTTGGAGTGGTGAATCCGTTAGCGAGGTGCCGCCGG
CTTCCATTCAGGTCGAGGTGGCCCGGCTCCATGCACCGCGACGCAACGCGGGGAGGCAGACAAGGTATAG
GGCGGCGCCTACAATCCATGCCAACCCGTTCCATGTGCTCGCCGAGGCGGCATAAATCGCCGTGACGATC
AGCGGTCCAGTGATCGAAGTTAGGCTGGTAAGAGCCGCGAGCGATCCTTGAAGCTGTCCCTGATGGTCGT
CATCTACCTGCCTGGACAGCATGGCCTGCAACGCGGGCATCCCGATGCCGCCGGAAGCGAGAAGAATCAT
AATGGGGAAGGCCATCCAGCCTCGCGTCGCGAACGCCAGCAAGACGTAGCCCAGCGCGTCGGCCGCCATG
CCGGCGATAATGGCCTGCTTCTCGCCGAAACGTTTGGTGGCGGGACCAGTGACGAAGGCTTGAGCGAGGG
CGTGCAAGATTCCGAATACCGCAAGCGACAGGCCGATCATCGTCGCGCTCCAGCGAAAGCGGTCCTCGCC
GAAAATGACCCAGAGCGCTGCCGGCACCTGTCCTACGAGTTGCATGATAAAGAAGACAGTCATAAGTGCG
GCGACGATAGTCATGCCCCGCGCCCACCGGAAGGAGCTGACTGGGTTGAAGGCTCTCAAGGGCATCGGTC
GAGATCCCGGTGCCTAATGAGTGAGCTAACTTACATTAATTGCGTTGCGCTCACTGCCCGCTTTCCAGTC
GGGAAACCTGTCGTGCCAGCTGCATTAATGAATCGGCCAACGCGCGGGGAGAGGCGGTTTGCGTATTGGG
CGCCAGGGTGGTTTTTCTTTTCACCAGTGAGACGGGCAACAGCTGATTGCCCTTCACCGCCTGGCCCTGA
GAGAGTTGCAGCAAGCGGTCCACGCTGGTTTGCCCCAGCAGGCGAAAATCCTGTTTGATGGTGGTTAACG
GCGGGATATAACATGAGCTGTCTTCGGTATCGTCGTATCCCACTACCGAGATATCCGCACCAACGCGCAG
CCCGGACTCGGTAATGGCGCGCATTGCGCCCAGCGCCATCTGATCGTTGGCAACCAGCATCGCAGTGGGA
ACGATGCCCTCATTCAGCATTTGCATGGTTTGTTGAAAACCGGACATGGCACTCCAGTCGCCTTCCCGTT
CCGCTATCGGCTGAATTTGATTGCGAGTGAGATATTTATGCCAGCCAGCCAGACGCAGACGCGCCGAGAC
AGAACTTAATGGGCCCGCTAACAGCGCGATTTGCTGGTGACCCAATGCGACCAGATGCTCCACGCCCAGT
CGCGTACCGTCTTCATGGGAGAAAATAATACTGTTGATGGGTGTCTGGTCAGAGACATCAAGAAATAACG
CCGGAACATTAGTGCAGGCAGCTTCCACAGCAATGGCATCCTGGTCATCCAGCGGATAGTTAATGATCAG
CCCACTGACGCGTTGCGCGAGAAGATTGTGCACCGCCGCTTTACAGGCTTCGACGCCGCTTCGTTCTACC
ATCGACACCACCACGCTGGCACCCAGTTGATCGGCGCGAGATTTAATCGCCGCGACAATTTGCGACGGCG
CGTGCAGGGCCAGACTGGAGGTGGCAACGCCAATCAGCAACGACTGTTTGCCCGCCAGTTGTTGTGCCAC
GCGGTTGGGAATGTAATTCAGCTCCGCCATCGCCGCTTCCACTTTTTCCCGCGTTTTCGCAGAAACGTGG
CTGGCCTGGTTCACCACGCGGGAAACGGTCTGATAAGAGACACCGGCATACTCTGCGACATCGTATAACG
TTACTGGTTTCACATTCACCACCCTGAATTGACTCTCTTCCGGGCGCTATCATGCCATACCGCGAAAGGT
TTTGCGCCATTCGATGGTGTCCGGGATCTCGACGCTCTCCCTTATGCGACTCCTGCATTAGGAAGCAGCC
CAGTAGTAGGTTGAGGCCGTTGAGCACCGCCGCCGCAAGGAATGGTGCATGCAAGGAGATGGCGCCCAAC
AGTCCCCCGGCCACGGGGCCTGCCACCATACCCACGCCGAAACAAGCGCTCATGAGCCCGAAGTGGCGAG
CCCGATCTTCCCCATCGGTGATGTCGGCGATATAGGCGCCAGCAACCGCACCTGTGGCGCCGGTGATGCC
GGCCACGATGCGTCCGGCGTAGAGGATCGAGATCTCGATCCCGCGAAATTAATACGACTCACTATAGGGG
AATTGTGAGCGGATAACAATTCCCCACTAGTAATAATTTTGTTTAACTTTAAGAAGGAGATATACCATGG
CCCCTATACTAGGTTATTGGAAAATTAAGGGCCTTGTGCAACCCACTCGACTTCTTTTGGAATATCTTGA
AGAAAAATATGAAGAGCATTTGTATGAGCGCGATGAAGGTGATAAATGGCGAAACAAAAAGTTTGAATTG
GGTTTGGAGTTTCCCAATCTTCCTTATTATATTGATGGTGATGTTAAATTAACACAGTCTATGGCCATCA
TACGTTATATAGCTGACAAGCACAACATGTTGGGTGGTTGTCCAAAAGAGCGTGCAGAGATTTCAATGCT
TGAAGGAGCGGTTTTGGATATTAGATACGGTGTTTCGAGAATTGCATATAGTAAAGACTTTGAAACTCTC
AAAGTTGATTTTCTTAGCAAGCTACCTGAAATGCTGAAAATGTTCGAAGATCGTTTATGTCATAAAACAT
ATTTAAATGGTGATCATGTAACCCATCCTGACTTCATGTTGTATGACGCTCTTGATGTTGTTTTATACAT
GGACCCAATGTGCCTGGATGCGTTCCCAAAATTAGTTTGTTTTAAAAAACGTATTGAAGCTATCCCACAA
ATTGATAAGTACTTGAAATCCAGCAAGTATATAGCATGGCCTTTGCAGGGCTGGCAAGCCACGTTTGGTG
GTGGCGACCATCCGCCAAAATCGGATGGTACCGGCAGCGGCCTGGAAGTTCTGTTCCAGGGGCCCCATAT
GCTCGAGGGAATCAAACACATGGTCGTCAACGCCGTGGAGCGCACGATAACCGACTGGTTGCAGCCTATT
GTGGACCGAAGCATCCGCATTGCCTGTGCCACCACCGAGCAGATCATCCGCAAGGACTTCGCCCTGGATG
CTGACGAGAACCGAATGCGCACTGCCGCTCATCAGATGGTACGAAACCTTGCCGCCGGCATGGCCATGAT
TACCGGTAAGGATGAGATAGCGCGTGCTATTAGCCAGAATCTGCACAAGGCCTTGCTGTCGGGTCTAAAT
GGGATGCCCAGCATGGCTGAGATCCAAGCTGCTGCTATGCAGTTAGCCAGCGAAAATGTTGAGCTAGTTT
GCGCTTTCATTCAGAAAACATCTGCTGAAAAGGCAGCCGCAGAGATCGATAGGCGTCTAAGCACCGATTT
CGAGACCAGAAAAATTGCTCGTGAATGAGGATCCTAATAGTCTAGAGCTAGCCCTAGGAGATCCGGCTGC
TAACAAAGCCCGAAAGGAAGCTGAGTTGGCTGCTGCCACCGCTGAGCAATAACTAGCATAACCCCTTGGG
GCCTCTAAACGGGTCTTGAGGGGTTTTTTGCTGAAAGGAGGAACTATATCCGGATATCCCGCAAGAGGCC
CGGCAGTACCGGCATAACCAAGCCTATGCCTACAGCATCCAGGGTGACGGTGCCGAGGATGACGATGAGC
GCATTGTTAGATTTCATACACGGTGCCTGACTGCGTTAGCAATTTAACTGTGATAAACTACCGCATTAAA
GCTTATCGATGATAAGCTGTCAAACATGAGAA
